Addgene plasmid #28127: Myc-Cdh1
Depositing lab: Pumin Zhang. Depositing organization: Baylor College of Medicine. Publication: The adaptor protein of the anaphase promoting complex Cdh1 is essential in maintaining replicative lifespan and in learning and memory. Li M, Shin YH, Hou L, Huang X, Wei Z, Klann E, Zhang P. Nat Cell Biol. 2008 Sep . 10(9):1083-9. 10.1038/ncb1768 PubMed 19160489.
Backbone
  Vector backbone: pMSCV-puro
  Backbone manufacturer: Clontech
  Backbone size w/o insert (bp): 6300
  Vector type: Mammalian Expression, Mouse Targeting, Retroviral
  Selectable markers: Puromycin
Growth in bacteria
  Bacterial resistance: Ampicillin, 100 μg/mL
  Growth temperature: 37°C
  Growth strain: DH5alpha
  Copy number: Low Copy
Gene/Insert
  Gene/Insert name: fzr1 (alt names: Hct1, srw1, cdh1; fizzy-related 1)
  Species: H. sapiens (human)
  GenBank ID: NP_057347.2
  Entrez Gene: FZR1 (a.k.a. CDC20C, CDH1, DEE109, FZR, FZR2, HCDH, HCDH1)
  Tag / fusion protein: myc (N terminal on backbone)
  Cloning method: Restriction Enzyme
  Sequencing primers: 5′ n/a
Terms and licenses: Academic/Nonprofit Terms; Industry Terms: Not Available to Industry
Depositor comments: Please note: this plasmid encodes for the fizzy-related 1 gene and NOT E-cadherin.
How to cite: Myc-Cdh1 was a gift from Pumin Zhang (Addgene plasmid # 28127 ; http://n2t.net/addgene:28127 ; RRID:Addgene_28127)
