[The description below was written by a language model from this plasmid's Addgene catalogue record.]
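Description:
Myc-Cdh1 is a retroviral mammalian expression plasmid built on the pMSCV-puro backbone (Clontech, about 6.3 kb without insert), a murine stem cell virus-based vector. In vectors of this family the gene of interest sits between the viral long terminal repeats, with the 5′ LTR serving as the promoter and a packaging signal allowing the transcript to be encapsidated when the plasmid is introduced into a retroviral packaging cell line. The resulting replication-defective virus integrates the cassette into dividing target cells. The record itself does not list individual promoters or a feature table, so these points follow from the named backbone rather than from annotated sequence. In bacteria the plasmid is maintained under ampicillin selection and is recorded as low copy. Transduced or transfected mammalian cells are selected with puromycin.

The insert is human FZR1 (fizzy-related 1, also called Cdh1 or Hct1), cloned by restriction enzyme methods and carrying an N-terminal myc epitope tag that the record describes as located on the backbone. FZR1 encodes an adaptor and activator of the anaphase promoting complex, and the depositor explicitly notes that this "Cdh1" is not E-cadherin, whose gene symbol is CDH1. The myc tag allows the expressed protein to be detected or immunoprecipitated with anti-myc antibodies and distinguished from endogenous Cdh1.

The construct suits stable expression or re-expression of tagged Cdh1 in mammalian cells. The associated publication examined the role of Cdh1 in replicative lifespan and in learning and memory, and the catalogue also lists mouse targeting among the vector types.
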