>Addgene plasmid #28127 | Myc-Cdh1 | addgene partial sequence | sequence record 34415 | 28127 with pBABE5'
CGTCGACATGGAACAGAAGTTGATTTCCGAAGAAGACCTCGACATGGACCAGGACTATGAGCGGCGCCTG
CTTCGCCAGATCGTCATCCAGAATGAGAACACGATGCCACGCGTCACAGAGATGCGGCGGACCCTGACGC
CTGCCAGCTCCCCAGTGTCCTCGCCCAGCAAGCACGGAGACCGCTTCATCCCCTCCAGAGCCGGAGCCAA
CTGGAGCGTGAACTTCCACAGGATTAACGAGAATGAGAAGTCTCCCAGTCAGAACCGGAAAGCCAAGGAC
GCCACCTCAGACAACGGCAAAGACGGCCTGGCCTACTCTGCCCTGCTCAAGAATGAGCTGCTGGGTGCCG
GCATCGAGAAGGTGCAGGACCCGCAGACTGAGGACCGCAGGCTGCAGCCCTCCACGCCTGAGAAGAAGGG
TCTGTTCACGTATTCCCTTAGCACCAAGCGCTCCAGCCCCGATGACGGCAACGATGTGTCTCCCTACTCC
CTGTCTCCCGTCAGCAACAAGAGCCAGAAGCTGCTCCGGTCCCCCCGGAAACCCACCCGCAAGATCTCCA
AGATCCCCTTCAAGGTGCTGGACGCGCCCGAGCTGCAGGACGACTTCTACCTCAATCTGGTGGACTGGTC
GTCCCTCAATGTGCTCAGCGTGGGGCTAGGCACCTGCGTGTACCTGTGGAGTGCCTGTACCAGCCAGGTG
ACGCGGCTCTGTGACCTCTCAGTGGAAGGGGACTCAGTGACCTCCGTGGGCTGGTCTGAGCGGGGGAACC
TGGTGGCGGTGGGCACACACAAGGGCTTCGTGCAGATCTGGGACGCAGCCGCAGGGAAGAAGCTGTCCAT
GTTGGAGGGCCACACGGCACGCGTCGGGGCGCTGGCCTGGAATGCTGAGCAGCTGTCGTCCGGGAGCCGC
GACCGCATGATCCTGCAGAGGGACATCCGCA
